Addgene plasmid #225955: pLV-SFFV-CKAP4(1-131)-WPRE-UbC-Emerald
Purpose: Lentiviral vector plasmid expressing human CKAP4 mutant lacking the luminal domain under the spleen focus-forming virus (SFFV) promoter and Emerald under the Ubiquitin C (UbC) promoter
Depositing lab: Richard Eva & Bart Nieuwenhuis & Evan Reid. Depositing organization: University of Cambridge.
Backbone
  Vector backbone: pLV-SFFV-MCS-WPRE-UbC-Emerald (Addgene #211796)
  Backbone manufacturer: Bart Nieuwenhuis
  Vector type: Mammalian Expression, Lentiviral
Growth in bacteria
  Bacterial resistance: Ampicillin, 100 μg/mL
  Growth temperature: 37°C
  Growth strain: NEB Stable
  Copy number: High Copy
Gene/Insert 1
  Gene/Insert name: CKAP4 (alt name: Cytoskeleton Associated Protein 4)
  Species: H. sapiens (human)
  Insert size (bp): 396
  Mutation: Truncated CKAP4 (1-131) lacking the luminal domain
  Entrez Gene: CKAP4 (a.k.a. CLIMP-63, CLIMP63, ERGIC-63, p63)
  Promoter: SFFV
  Cloning method: Unknown
  Sequencing primers: 5′ n/a
Gene/Insert 2
  Gene/Insert name: Emerald (alt name: EmGFP)
  Species: A. victoria
  Insert size (bp): 717
  Promoter: UbC
  Cloning method: Unknown
  Sequencing primers: 5′ n/a
Resource information
  A portion of this plasmid was derived from a plasmid made by: VectorBuilder
Terms and licenses: Academic/Nonprofit Terms; Industry Terms: Not Available to Industry
How to cite: pLV-SFFV-CKAP4(1-131)-WPRE-UbC-Emerald was a gift from Richard Eva & Bart Nieuwenhuis & Evan Reid (Addgene plasmid # 225955 ; http://n2t.net/addgene:225955 ; RRID:Addgene_225955)
