[The description below was written by a language model from this plasmid's Addgene catalogue record and pLannotate feature annotations shown in this document.]
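Description:
pLV-SFFV-CKAP4(1-131)-WPRE-UbC-Emerald is an HIV-1-based lentiviral transfer plasmid for mammalian expression, built on the pLV-SFFV-MCS-WPRE-UbC-Emerald backbone. It is maintained in E. coli as a high-copy plasmid through a ColE1/pUC-type origin and selected with ampicillin via the bla gene. The annotated full sequence is about 11.2 kb. The viral portion carries a truncated 5' LTR, the Ψ packaging signal with a short gag fragment, the Rev response element for Rev-dependent nuclear export of the genomic RNA, the cPPT/CTS element, and a ΔU3 self-inactivating 3' LTR that silences LTR-driven transcription after integration. Outside the proviral region the backbone retains remnants of older vectors. These include an SV40 promoter followed by gpt fragments, SV40 small t intron and polyadenylation sequences, and fragments of the tetracycline resistance, rop and bom regions. A further HIV-1 LTR fragment lies at the end of the linearised record, immediately upstream of the 5' LTR on the circular map.

The payload consists of two independent expression units in the same orientation. The SFFV LTR promoter drives a 396 bp human CKAP4 (CLIMP-63) fragment encoding residues 1-131, a truncation that lacks the luminal domain. It is followed by a WPRE, annotated as a fragment, which normally enhances transcript stability and expression. Downstream, the human ubiquitin C promoter drives Emerald, a green fluorescent protein derived from Aequorea victoria GFP. Because Emerald is expressed separately and not fused to CKAP4, it marks transduced cells without tagging the mutant protein. The record supports use for lentiviral delivery of this truncated CKAP4 to mammalian cells with fluorescent identification of expressing cells. It does not state the specific experimental application.
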