Features (pLannotate 1.2.2; 34 found; start..end, strand, type, name):
     48..305     +  LTR            5' LTR (truncated): truncated 5' long terminal repeat (LTR) from HIV-1
    352..477     +  misc_feature   HIV-1 Ψ: packaging signal of human immunodeficiency virus type 1
    461..799     +  CDS            HIV-1 gag (fragment): gag protein from human immunodeficiency virus 1; gag
    974..1207    +  misc_feature   RRE: The Rev response element (RRE) of HIV-1 allows for Rev-dependent mRNA export from the nucleus to the cytoplasm.
   1584..1684    +  CDS            Rev (fragment): human immunodeficiency virus 1 (HIV-1) Rev protein; rev; enhances nuclear export of unspliced and incompletely spliced viral mRNAs
   1721..1838    +  misc_feature   cPPT/CTS: central polypurine tract and central termination sequence of HIV-1
   1875..1907    -  misc_feature   MCS (fragment): pBluescript multiple cloning site
   1991..2398    +  promoter       SFFV promoter: spleen focus-forming virus long terminal repeat (LTR) promoter
   2420..2812    +  CDS            CKAP4 (fragment): CKAP4_HUMAN - Experimental evidence at protein level: Swiss-Prot protein existence level 1. High-affinity epithelial cell surface receptor for the FZD8- related low molecular weight sialoglycopeptide APF/antiproliferative factor. Mediates the APF antiproliferative signaling within cells. From Homo sapiens (Human).
   2827..2857    +  misc_feature   MCS (fragment): pUC18/19 multiple cloning site
   2858..2876    +  misc_feature   MCS (fragment): pBluescript multiple cloning site
   2876..3381    +  misc_feature   WPRE (fragment): woodchuck hepatitis virus posttranscriptional regulatory element
   3374..4560    +  promoter       UbC promoter: human ubiquitin C promoter
   4596..5312    +  CDS            Emerald: Emerald is a basic (constitutively fluorescent) green fluorescent protein published in 1998, derived from Aequorea victoria. It is reported to be a very rapidly-maturing weak dimer.
   5340..5408    +  CDS            nef (fragment): NEF_HV1Z2 - Experimental evidence at protein level: Swiss-Prot protein existence level 1. Extracellular Nef protein targets CD4(+) T-lymphocytes for apoptosis by interacting with CXCR4 surface receptors. From Human immunodeficiency virus type 1 group M subtype D (isolate Z2/CDC-Z34) (HIV-1).
   5410..5643    +  LTR            3' LTR (ΔU3): self-inactivating 3' long terminal repeat (LTR) from HIV-1
   5668..5686    -  promoter       SP6 promoter: promoter for bacteriophage SP6 RNA polymerase
   5914..6193    +  CDS            TcR (fragment): tetracycline efflux protein; tet; confers resistance to tetracycline
   6194..6242    -  misc_feature   bom (fragment): basis of mobility region from pBR322
   6344..6379    -  CDS            rop (fragment): Rop protein, which maintains plasmids at low copy number; rop
   6474..6578    +  promoter       AmpR promoter: bla
   6579..7439    +  CDS            AmpR: β-lactamase; bla; confers resistance to ampicillin, carbenicillin, and related antibiotics
   7610..8198    +  rep_origin     ori: high-copy-number ColE1/pMB1/pBR322/pUC origin of replication
   8381..8437    +  CDS            lacI (fragment): lac repressor; lacI; The lac repressor binds to the lac operator to inhibit transcription in E. coli. This inhibition can be relieved by adding lactose or isopropyl-β-D-thiogalactopyranoside (IPTG).
   8444..8773    +  promoter       SV40 promoter: SV40 enhancer and early promoter
   8973..9092    +  CDS            gpt (fragment): XGPT_ECOLI - Also known as gpp, gxu. Experimental evidence at protein level: Swiss-Prot protein existence level 1. Purine salvage pathway enzyme that catalyzes the transfer of the ribosyl-5-phosphate group from 5-phospho-alpha-D-ribose 1- diphosphate (PRPP) to the N9 position of the 6-oxopurines guanine and xanthine to form the corresponding ribonucleotides GMP (guanosine 5'- monophosphate) and XMP (xanthosine 5'-monophosphate), with the release of PPi. To a lesser extent, also acts on hypoxanthine (PubMed:9100006, PubMed:3886014). Does not ribophosphorylate adenine (PubMed:3886014). From Esch
   9092..9427    +  CDS            gpt (fragment): XGPT_ECOLI - Also known as gpp, gxu. Experimental evidence at protein level: Swiss-Prot protein existence level 1. Purine salvage pathway enzyme that catalyzes the transfer of the ribosyl-5-phosphate group from 5-phospho-alpha-D-ribose 1- diphosphate (PRPP) to the N9 position of the 6-oxopurines guanine and xanthine to form the corresponding ribonucleotides GMP (guanosine 5'- monophosphate) and XMP (xanthosine 5'-monophosphate), with the release of PPi. To a lesser extent, also acts on hypoxanthine (PubMed:9100006, PubMed:3886014). Does not ribophosphorylate adenine (PubMed:3886014). From Esch
   9522..9827    +  CDS            frsA (fragment): FRSA_ECOLI - Also known as yafA. Experimental evidence at protein level: Swiss-Prot protein existence level 1. Catalyzes the hydrolysis of esters (PubMed:15808744). Displays esterase activity toward pNP-butyrate (PubMed:15808744). May stimulate mixed-acid fermentation by acting as a fermentation/respiration switch that down-regulates respiration and up- regulates fermentation rates (PubMed:15169777). From Escherichia coli (strain K12).
   9831..9905    +  CDS            small t antigen (fragment): SV40 (simian virus 40) small t antigen
   9907..9972    +  intron         small t intron: SV40 (simian virus 40) small t antigen intron
  10102..10122   +  CDS            SV40 NLS: nuclear localization signal of SV40 (simian virus 40) large T antigen
  10441..10524   +  CDS            large T antigen (fragment): large T antigen from SV40 (simian virus 40)
  10547..10681   +  polyA_signal   SV40 poly(A) signal: SV40 polyadenylation signal
  10849..11177   +  LTR            3' LTR (fragment): 3' long terminal repeat (LTR) from HIV-1
>Addgene plasmid #225955 | pLV-SFFV-CKAP4(1-131)-WPRE-UbC-Emerald | addgene full sequence | sequence record 446861 | Addgene NGS Result
TGATATCGAGCTTGCTACAAGGGACTTTCCGCTGGGGACTTTCCAGGGAGGCGTGGCCTGGGCGGGACTG
GGGAGTGGCGAGCCCTCAGATCCTGCATATAAGCAGCTGCTTTTTGCCTGTACTGGGTCTCTCTGGTTAG
ACCAGATCTGAGCCTGGGAGCTCTCTGGCTAACTAGGGAACCCACTGCTTAAGCCTCAATAAAGCTTGCC
TTGAGTGCTTCAAGTAGTGTGTGCCCGTCTGTTGTGTGACTCTGGTAACTAGAGATCCCTCAGACCCTTT
TAGTCAGTGTGGAAAATCTCTAGCAGTGGCGCCCGAACAGGGACTTGAAAGCGAAAGGGAAACCAGAGGA
GCTCTCTCGACGCAGGACTCGGCTTGCTGAAGCGCGCACGGCAAGAGGCGAGGGGCGGCGACTGGTGAGT
ACGCCAAAAATTTTGACTAGCGGAGGCTAGAAGGAGAGAGATGGGTGCGAGAGCGTCAGTATTAAGCGGG
GGAGAATTAGATCGCGATGGGAAAAAATTCGGTTAAGGCCAGGGGGAAAGAAAAAATATAAATTAAAACA
TATAGTATGGGCAAGCAGGGAGCTAGAACGATTCGCAGTTAATCCTGGCCTGTTAGAAACATCAGAAGGC
TGTAGACAAATACTGGGACAGCTACAACCATCCCTTCAGACAGGATCAGAAGAACTTAGATCATTATATA
ATACAGTAGCAACCCTCTATTGTGTGCATCAAAGGATAGAGATAAAAGACACCAAGGAAGCTTTAGACAA
GATAGAGGAAGAGCAAAACAAAAGTAAGACCACCGCACAGCAAGCGGCCGGCCGCTGATCTTCAGACCTG
GAGGAGGAGATATGAGGGACAATTGGAGAAGTGAATTATATAAATATAAAGTAGTAAAAATTGAACCATT
AGGAGTAGCACCCACCAAGGCAAAGAGAAGAGTGGTGCAGAGAGAAAAAAGAGCAGTGGGAATAGGAGCT
TTGTTCCTTGGGTTCTTGGGAGCAGCAGGAAGCACTATGGGCGCAGCGTCAATGACGCTGACGGTACAGG
CCAGACAATTATTGTCTGGTATAGTGCAGCAGCAGAACAATTTGCTGAGGGCTATTGAGGCGCAACAGCA
TCTGTTGCAACTCACAGTCTGGGGCATCAAGCAGCTCCAGGCAAGAATCCTGGCTGTGGAAAGATACCTA
AAGGATCAACAGCTCCTGGGGATTTGGGGTTGCTCTGGAAAACTCATTTGCACCACTGCTGTGCCTTGGA
ATGCTAGTTGGAGTAATAAATCTCTGGAACAGATTTGGAATCACACGACCTGGATGGAGTGGGACAGAGA
AATTAACAATTACACAAGCTTAATACACTCCTTAATTGAAGAATCGCAAAACCAGCAAGAAAAGAATGAA
CAAGAATTATTGGAATTAGATAAATGGGCAAGTTTGTGGAATTGGTTTAACATAACAAATTGGCTGTGGT
ATATAAAATTATTCATAATGATAGTAGGAGGCTTGGTAGGTTTAAGAATAGTTTTTGCTGTACTTTCTAT
AGTGAATAGAGTTAGGCAGGGATATTCACCATTATCGTTTCAGACCCACCTCCCAACCCCGAGGGGACCC
GACAGGCCCGAAGGAATAGAAGAAGAAGGTGGAGAGAGAGACAGAGACAGATCCATTCGATTAGTGAACG
GATCTCGACGGTATCGCCAAATGGCAGTATTCATCCACAATTTTAAAAGAAAAGGGGGGATTGGGGGGTA
CAGTGCAGGGGAAAGAATAGTAGACATAATAGCAACAGACATACAAACTAAAGAATTACAAAAACAAATT
ACAAAAATTCAAAATTTTCGGGTTTATTACAGGGACAGCAGAGATCCAGTTTGGATCGATAAGCTTGATA
TCGAATTCCTGCAGCCCCGATAAAATAAAAGATTTTATTTAGTCTCCAGAAAAAGGGGGGAATGAAAGAC
CCCACCTGTAGGTTTGGCAAGCTAGCTGCAGTAACGCCATTTTGCAAGGCATGGAAAAATACCAAACCAA
GAATAGAGAAGTTCAGATCAAGGGCGGGTACATGAAAATAGCTAACGTTGGGCCAAACAGGATATCTGCG
GTGAGCAGTTTCGGCCCCGGCCCGGGGCCAAGAACAGATGGTCACCGCAGTTTCGGCCCCGGCCCGAGGC
CAAGAACAGATGGTCCCCAGATATGGCCCAACCCTCAGCAGTTTCTTAAGACCCATCAGATGTTTCCAGG
CTCCCCCAAGGACCTGAAATGACCCTGCGCCTTATTTGAATTAACCAATCAGCCTGCTTCTCGCTTCTGT
TCGCGCGCTTCTGCTTCCCGAGCTCTATAAAAGAGCTCACAACCCCTCACTCGGCGCGCCAGTCCTCCGA
CAGACTGAGTCGCCCGGGGGGGATCCACCGGTCGCCACCATGCCCTCGGCCAAACAAAGGGGCTCCAAGG
GCGGCCACGGCGCCGCGAGCCCCTCGGAGAAGGGTGCCCACCCGTCGGGCGGCGCGGATGACGTGGCGAA
GAAGCCGCCGCCGGCGCCGCAGCAGCCGCCGCCGCCGCCCGCGCCGCACCCGCAGCAGCACCCGCAGCAG
CACCCGCAGAACCAGGCGCACGGCAAGGGCGGCCACCGCGGCGGCGGCGGCGGCGGCGGCAAGTCCTCCT
CCTCCTCCTCCGCCTCCGCCGCCGCTGCCGCCGCCGCCGCCTCGTCCTCGGCGTCCTGCTCGCGCAGGCT
CGGCAGGGCGCTCAACTTTCTCTTCTACCTCGCCCTGGTGGCGGCGGCCGCTTTCTCGGGCTGGTGCGTC
CACCACGTCCTGTAAAGCGGCCGCGACTCTAGAGTCGACCTGCAGGCATGCAAGCTTGATATCAAGCTTA
TCGATAATCAACCTCTGGATTACAAAATTTGTGAAAGATTGACTGGTATTCTTAACTATGTTGCTCCTTT
TACGCTATGTGGATACGCTGCTTTAATGCCTTTGTATCATGCTATTGCTTCCCGTATGGCTTTCATTTTC
TCCTCCTTGTATAAATCCTGGTTGCTGTCTCTTTATGAGGAGTTGTGGCCCGTTGTCAGGCAACGTGGCG
TGGTGTGCACTGTGTTTGCTGACGCAACCCCCACTGGTTGGGGCATTGCCACCACCTGTCAGCTCCTTTC
CGGGACTTTCGCTTTCCCCCTCCCTATTGCCACGGCGGAACTCATCGCCGCCTGCCTTGCCCGCTGCTGG
ACAGGGGCTCGGCTGTTGGGCACTGACAATTCCGTGGTGTTGTCGGGGAAATCATCGTCCTTTCCTTGGC
TGCTCGCCTGTGTTGCCACCTGGATTCTGCGCGGGACGTCCTTCTGCTACGTCCCTTCGGCCCTCAATCC
AGCGGACCTTCCTTCCCGCGGGCGCCCCCCTCCTCACGGCGAGCGCTGCCACGTCAGACGAAGGGCGCAG
CGAGCGTCCTGATCCTTCCGCCCGGACGCTCAGGACAGCGGCCCGCTGCTCATAAGACTCGGCCTTAGAA
CCCCAGTATCAGCAGAAGGACATTTTAGGACGGGACTTGGGTGACTCTAGGGCACTGGTTTTCTTTCCAG
AGAGCGGAACAGGCGAGGAAAAGTAGTCCCTTCTCGGCGATTCTGCGGAGGGATCTCCGTGGGGCGGTGA
ACGCCGATGATTATATAAGGACGCGCCGGGTGTGGCACAGCTAGTTCCGTCGCAGCCGGGATTTGGGTCG
CGGTTCTTGTTTGTGGATCGCTGTGATCGTCACTTGGTGAGTAGCGGGCTGCTGGGCTGGCCGGGGCTTT
CGTGGCCGCCGGGCCGCTCGGTGGGACGGAAGCGTGTGGAGAGACCGCCAAGGGCTGTAGTCTGGGTCCG
CGAGCAAGGTTGCCCTGAACTGGGGGTTGGGGGGAGCGCAGCAAAATGGCGGCTGTTCCCGAGTCTTGAA
TGGAAGACGCTTGTGAGGCGGGCTGTGAGGTCGTTGAAACAAGGTGGGGGGCATGGTGGGCGGCAAGAAC
CCAAGGTCTTGAGGCCTTCGCTAATGCGGGAAAGCTCTTATTCGGGTGAGATGGGCTGGGGCACCATCTG
GGGACCCTGACGTGAAGTTTGTCACTGACTGGAGAACTCGGTTTGTCGTCTGTTGCGGGGGCGGCAGTTA
TGGCGGTGCCGTTGGGCAGTGCACCCGTACCTTTGGGAGCGCGCGCCCTCGTCGTGTCGTGACGTCACCC
GTTCTGTTGGCTTATAATGCAGGGTGGGGCCACCTGCCGGTAGGTGTGCGGTAGGCTTTTCTCCGTCGCA
GGACGCAGGGTTCGGGCCTAGGGTAGGCTCTCCTGAATCGACAGGCGCCGGACCTCTGGTGAGGGGAGGG
ATAAGTGAGGCGTCAGTTTCTTTGGTCGGTTTTATGTACCTATCTTCTTAAGTAGCTGAAGCTCCGGTTT
TGAACTATGCGCTCGGGGTTGGCGAGTGTGTTTTGTGAAGTTTTTTAGGCACCTTTTGAAATGTAATCAT
TTGGGTCAATATGTAATTTTCAGTGTTAGACTAGTAAATTGTCCGCTAAATTCTGGCCGTTTTTGGCTTT
TTTGTTAGACGAAGCTTGGTACCGAGCTCGGATCAATTCGCCACCATGGTGAGCAAGGGCGAGGAGCTGT
TCACCGGGGTGGTGCCCATCCTGGTCGAGCTGGACGGCGACGTAAACGGCCACAAGTTCAGCGTGTCCGG
CGAGGGCGAGGGCGATGCCACCTACGGCAAGCTGACCCTGAAGTTCATCTGCACCACCGGCAAGCTGCCC
GTGCCCTGGCCCACCCTCGTGACCACCTTGACCTACGGCGTGCAGTGCTTCGCCCGCTACCCCGACCACA
TGAAGCAGCACGACTTCTTCAAGTCCGCCATGCCCGAAGGCTACGTCCAGGAGCGCACCATCTTCTTCAA
GGACGACGGCAACTACAAGACCCGCGCCGAGGTGAAGTTCGAGGGCGACACCCTGGTGAACCGCATCGAG
CTGAAGGGCATCGACTTCAAGGAGGACGGCAACATCCTGGGGCACAAGCTGGAGTACAACTACAACAGCC
ACAAGGTCTATATCACCGCCGACAAGCAGAAGAACGGCATCAAGGTGAACTTCAAGACCCGCCACAACAT
CGAGGACGGCAGCGTGCAGCTCGCCGACCACTACCAGCAGAACACCCCCATCGGCGACGGCCCCGTGCTG
CTGCCCGACAACCACTACCTGAGCACCCAGTCCGCCCTGAGCAAAGACCCCAACGAGAAGCGCGATCACA
TGGTCCTGCTGGAGTTCGTGACCGCCGCCGGGATCACTCTCGGCATGGACGAGCTGTACAAGTAACTCGA
GGGAATTAATTCGAGCTCGGTACCTTTAAGACCAATGACTTACAAGGCAGCTGTAGATCTTAGCCACTTT
TTAAAAGAAAAGGGGGGACTGGAAGGGCTAATTCACTCCCAACGAAGACAAGATCTGCTTTTTGCTTGTA
CTGGGTCTCTCTGGTTAGACCAGATCTGAGCCTGGGAGCTCTCTGGCTAACTAGGGAACCCACTGCTTAA
GCCTCAATAAAGCTTGCCTTGAGTGCTTCAAGTAGTGTGTGCCCGTCTGTTGTGTGACTCTGGTAACTAG
AGATCCCTCAGACCCTTTTAGTCAGTGTGGAAAATCTCTAGCAGCATCTAGAATTAATTCCGTGTATTCT
ATAGTGTCACCTAAATCGTATGTGTATGATACATAAGGTTATGTATTAATTGTAGCCGCGTTCTAACGAC
AATATGTACAAGCCTAATTGTGTAGCATCTGGCTTACTGAAGCAGACCCTATCATCTCTCTCGTAAACTG
CCGTCAGAGTCGGTTTGGTTGGACGAACCTTCTGAGTTTCTGGTAACGCCGTCCCGCACCCGGAAATGGT
CAGCGAACCAATCAGCAGGGTCATCGCTAGCCAGATCCTCTACGCCGGACGCATCGTGGCCGGCATCACC
GGCGCCACAGGTGCGGTTGCTGGCGCCTATATCGCCGACATCACCGATGGGGAAGATCGGGCTCGCCACT
TCGGGCTCATGAGCGCTTGTTTCGGCGTGGGTATGGTGGCAGGCCCCGTGGCCGGGGGACTGTTGGGCGC
CATCTCCTTGCATGCACCATTCCTTGCGGCGGCGGTGCTCAACGGCCTCAACCTACTACTGGGCTGCTTC
CTAATGCAGGAGTCGCATAAGGGAGAGCGTCGAATGGTGCACTCTCAGTACAATCTGCTCTGATGCCGCA
TAGTTAAGCCAGCCCCGACACCCGCCAACACCCGCTGACGCGCCCTGACGGGCTTGTCTGCTCCCGGCAT
CCGCTTACAGACAAGCTGTGACCGTCTCCGGGAGCTGCATGTGTCAGAGGTTTTCACCGTCATCACCGAA
ACGCGCGAGACGAAAGGGCCTCGTGATACGCCTATTTTTATAGGTTAATGTCATGATAATAATGGTTTCT
TAGACGTCAGGTGGCACTTTTCGGGGAAATGTGCGCGGAACCCCTATTTGTTTATTTTTCTAAATACATT
CAAATATGTATCCGCTCATGAGACAATAACCCTGATAAATGCTTCAATAATATTGAAAAAGGAAGAGTAT
GAGTATTCAACATTTCCGTGTCGCCCTTATTCCCTTTTTTGCGGCATTTTGCCTTCCTGTTTTTGCTCAC
CCAGAAACGCTGGTGAAAGTAAAAGATGCTGAAGATCAGTTGGGTGCACGAGTGGGTTACATCGAACTGG
ATCTCAACAGCGGTAAGATCCTTGAGAGTTTTCGCCCCGAAGAACGTTTTCCAATGATGAGCACTTTTAA
AGTTCTGCTATGTGGCGCGGTATTATCCCGTATTGACGCCGGGCAAGAGCAACTCGGTCGCCGCATACAC
TATTCTCAGAATGACTTGGTTGAGTACTCACCAGTCACAGAAAAGCATCTTACGGATGGCATGACAGTAA
GAGAATTATGCAGTGCTGCCATAACCATGAGTGATAACACTGCGGCCAACTTACTTCTGACAACGATCGG
AGGACCGAAGGAGCTAACCGCTTTTTTGCACAACATGGGGGATCATGTAACTCGCCTTGATCGTTGGGAA
CCGGAGCTGAATGAAGCCATACCAAACGACGAGCGTGACACCACGATGCCTGTAGCAATGGCAACAACGT
TGCGCAAACTATTAACTGGCGAACTACTTACTCTAGCTTCCCGGCAACAATTAATAGACTGGATGGAGGC
GGATAAAGTTGCAGGACCACTTCTGCGCTCGGCCCTTCCGGCTGGCTGGTTTATTGCTGATAAATCTGGA
GCCGGTGAGCGTGGGTCTCGCGGTATCATTGCAGCACTGGGGCCAGATGGTAAGCCCTCCCGTATCGTAG
TTATCTACACGACGGGGAGTCAGGCAACTATGGATGAACGAAATAGACAGATCGCTGAGATAGGTGCCTC
ACTGATTAAGCATTGGTAACTGTCAGACCAAGTTTACTCATATATACTTTAGATTGATTTAAAACTTCAT
TTTTAATTTAAAAGGATCTAGGTGAAGATCCTTTTTGATAATCTCATGACCAAAATCCCTTAACGTGAGT
TTTCGTTCCACTGAGCGTCAGACCCCGTAGAAAAGATCAAAGGATCTTCTTGAGATCCTTTTTTTCTGCG
CGTAATCTGCTGCTTGCAAACAAAAAAACCACCGCTACCAGCGGTGGTTTGTTTGCCGGATCAAGAGCTA
CCAACTCTTTTTCCGAAGGTAACTGGCTTCAGCAGAGCGCAGATACCAAATACTGTTCTTCTAGTGTAGC
CGTAGTTAGGCCACCACTTCAAGAACTCTGTAGCACCGCCTACATACCTCGCTCTGCTAATCCTGTTACC
AGTGGCTGCTGCCAGTGGCGATAAGTCGTGTCTTACCGGGTTGGACTCAAGACGATAGTTACCGGATAAG
GCGCAGCGGTCGGGCTGAACGGGGGGTTCGTGCACACAGCCCAGCTTGGAGCGAACGACCTACACCGAAC
TGAGATACCTACAGCGTGAGCTATGAGAAAGCGCCACGCTTCCCGAAGGGAGAAAGGCGGACAGGTATCC
GGTAAGCGGCAGGGTCGGAACAGGAGAGCGCACGAGGGAGCTTCCAGGGGGAAACGCCTGGTATCTTTAT
AGTCCTGTCGGGTTTCGCCACCTCTGACTTGAGCGTCGATTTTTGTGATGCTCGTCAGGGGGGCGGAGCC
TATGGAAAAACGCCAGCAACGCGGCCTTTTTACGGTTCCTGGCCTTTTGCTGGCCTTTTGCTCACATGTT
CTTTCCTGCGTTATCCCCTGATTCTGTGGATAACCGTATTACCGCCTTTGAGTGAGCTGATACCGCTCGC
CGCAGCCGAACGACCGAGCGCAGCGAGTCAGTGAGCGAGGAAGCGGAAGAGCGCCCAATACGCAAACCGC
CTCTCCCCGCGCGTTGGCCGATTCATTAATGCAGCTGTGGAATGTGTGTCAGTTAGGGTGTGGAAAGTCC
CCAGGCTCCCCAGCAGGCAGAAGTATGCAAAGCATGCATCTCAATTAGTCAGCAACCAGGTGTGGAAAGT
CCCCAGGCTCCCCAGCAGGCAGAAGTATGCAAAGCATGCATCTCAATTAGTCAGCAACCATAGTCCCGCC
CCTAACTCCGCCCATCCCGCCCCTAACTCCGCCCAGTTCCGCCCATTCTCCGCCCCATGGCTGACTAATT
TTTTTTATTTATGCAGAGGCCGAGGCCGCCTCGGCCTCTGAGCTATTCCAGAAGTAGTGAGGAGGCTTTT
TTGGAGGCCTAGGCTTTTGCAAAAAGCTTGGACACAAGACAGGCTTGCGAGATATGTTTGAGAATACCAC
TTTATCCCGCGTCAGGGAGAGGCAGTGCGTAAAAAGACGCGGACTCATGTGAAATACTGGTTTTTAGTGC
GCCAGATCTCTATAATCTCGCGCAACCTATTTTCCCCTCGAACACTTTTTAAGCCGTAGATAAACAGGCT
GGGACACTTCACATGAGCGAAAAATACATCGTCACCTGGGACATGTTGCAGATCCATGCACGTAAACTCG
CAAGCCGACTGATGCCTTCTGAACAATGGAAAGGCATTATTGCCGTAAGCCGTGGCGGTCTGTACCGGGT
GCGTTACTGGCGCGTGAACTGGGTATTCGTCATGTCGATACCGTTTGTATTTCCAGCTACGATCACGACA
ACCAGCGCGAGCTTAAAGTGCTGAAACGCGCAGAAGGCGATGGCGAAGGCTTCATCGTTATTGATGACCT
GGTGGATACCGGTGGTACTGCGGTTGCGATTCGTGAAATGTATCCAAAAGCGCACTTTGTCACCATCTTC
GCAAAACCGGCTGGTCGTCCGCTGGTTGATGACTATGTTGTTGATATCCCGCAAGATACCTGGATTGAAC
AGCCGTGGGATATGGGCGTCGTATTCGTCCCGCCAATCTCCGGTCGCTAATCTTTTCAACGCCTGGCACT
GCCGGGCGTTGTTCTTTTTAACTTCAGGCGGGTTACAATAGTTTCCAGTAAGTATTCTGGAGGCTGCATC
CATGACACAGGCAAACCTGAGCGAAACCCTGTTCAAACCCCGCTTTAAACATCCTGAAACCTCGACGCTA
GTCCGCCGCTTTAATCACGGCGCACAACCGCCTGTGCAGTCGGCCCTTGATGGTAAAACCATCCCTCACT
GGTATCGCATGATTAACCGTCTGATGTGGATCTGGCGCGGCATTGACCCACGCGAAATCCTCGACGTCCA
GGCACGTATTGTGATGAGCGATGCCGAACGTACCGACGATGATTTATACGATACGGTGATTGGCTACCGT
GGCGGCAACTGGATTTATGAGTGGGCCCCGGATCTTTGTGAAGGAACCTTACTTCTGTGGTGTGACATAA
TTGGACAAACTACCTACAGAGATTTAAAGCTCTAAGGTAAATATAAAATTTTTAAGTGTATAATGTGTTA
AACTACTGATTCTAATTGTTTGTGTATTTTAGATTCCAACCTATGGAACTGATGAATGGGAGCAGTGGTG
GAATGCCTTTAATGAGGAAAACCTGTTTTGCTCAGAAGAAATGCCATCTAGTGATGATGAGGCTACTGCT
GACTCTCAACATTCTACTCCTCCAAAAAAGAAGAGAAAGGTAGAAGACCCCAAGGACTTTCCTTCAGAAT
TGCTAAGTTTTTTGAGTCATGCTGTGTTTAGTAATAGAACTCTTGCTTGCTTTGCTATTTACACCACAAA
GGAAAAAGCTGCACTGCTATACAAGAAAATTATGGAAAAATATTCTGTAACCTTTATAAGTAGGCATAAC
AGTTATAATCATAACATACTGTTTTTTCTTACTCCACACAGGCATAGAGTGTCTGCTATTAATAACTATG
CTCAAAAATTGTGTACCTTTAGCTTTTTAATTTGTAAAGGGGTTAATAAGGAATATTTGATGTATAGTGC
CTTGACTAGAGATCATAATCAGCCATACCACATTTGTAGAGGTTTTACTTGCTTTAAAAAACCTCCCACA
CCTCCCCCTGAACCTGAAACATAAAATGAATGCAATTGTTGTTGTTAACTTGTTTATTGCAGCTTATAAT
GGTTACAAATAAAGCAATAGCATCACAAATTTCACAAATAAAGCATTTTTTTCACTGCATTCTAGTTGTG
GTTTGTCCAAACTCATCAATGTATCTTATCATGTCTGGATCAACTGGATAACTCAAGCTAACCAAAATCA
TCCCAAACTTCCCACCCCATACCCTATTACCACTGCCAATTACCTGTGGTTTCATTTACTCTAAACCTGT
GATTCCTCTGAATTATTTTCATTTTAAAGAAATTGTATTTGTTAAATATGTACTACAAACTTAGTAGTTG
GAAGGGCTAATTCACTCCCAAAGAAGACAAGATATCCTTGATCTGTGGATCTACCACACACAAGGCTACT
TCCCTGATTAGCAGAACTACACACCAGGGCCAGGGGTCAGATATCCACTGACCTTTGGATGGTGCTACAA
GCTAGTACCAGTTGAGCCAGATAAGGTAGAAGAGGCCAATAAAGGAGAGAACACCAGCTTGTTACACCCT
GTGAGCCTGCATGGGATGGATGACCCGGAGAGAGAAGTGTTAGAGTGGAGGTTTGACAGCCGCCTAGCAT
TTCATCACGTGGCCCGAGAGCTGCATCCGGAGTACTTCAAGAACTGC
